Addgene plasmid #109957: pHH0103_RORA_Hormone-recep
Purpose: Protein expression and purification of RORA_Hormone-recep
Depositing lab: Sachdev Sidhu. Depositing organization: University of Toronto. Publication: Large-scale survey and database of high affinity ligands for peptide recognition modules. Teyra J, Kelil A, Jain S, Helmy M, Jajodia R, Hooda Y, Gu J, D'Cruz AA, Nicholson SE, Min J, Sudol M, Kim PM, Bader GD, Sidhu SS. Mol Syst Biol. 2020 Dec;16(12):e9310. doi: 10.15252/msb.20199310. PubMed 33438817.
Backbone
  Vector backbone: pHH0103
  Vector type: Bacterial Expression
Growth in bacteria
  Bacterial resistance: Ampicillin, 100 μg/mL
  Growth temperature: 37°C
  Growth strain: DH5alpha
  Copy number: Low Copy
Gene/Insert
  Gene/Insert name: RORA_Hormone-recep
  Species: H. sapiens (human)
  Cloning method: Restriction Enzyme; 5′ cloning site Sfi1 (unknown if destroyed); 3′ cloning site Not1 (unknown if destroyed)
Terms and licenses: Academic/Nonprofit Terms; Industry Terms: Not Available to Industry
How to cite: pHH0103_RORA_Hormone-recep was a gift from Sachdev Sidhu (Addgene plasmid # 109957 ; http://n2t.net/addgene:109957 ; RRID:Addgene_109957)
