[The description below was written by a language model from this plasmid's Addgene catalogue record and pLannotate feature annotations shown in this document.]
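Description:
pHH0103_RORA_Hormone-recep is a 7,503 nt bacterial expression plasmid built on the pHH0103 backbone for producing and purifying the hormone-receptor (ligand-binding) domain of human RORA in E. coli. It is propagated through a ColE1/pBR322-type origin with the pBR322 bom region and selected with ampicillin via the β-lactamase gene and its native promoter. The catalogue lists it as low copy. The annotated rop sequence is split into fragments by an inserted f1 phage origin, so its functional status is unclear from the table. The f1 ori would allow single-stranded DNA production with helper phage.

The expression cassette is driven by the tac promoter with a downstream lac operator. A lacI gene under the lacIq promoter on the same plasmid supplies repressor, so expression is held off until it is induced with IPTG or lactose. The open reading frame begins with a 6xHis tag followed by Schistosoma japonicum glutathione S-transferase, and the RORA fragment follows as a C-terminal fusion partner, cloned between SfiI and NotI sites. The annotation tool labelled this roughly 820 nt insert by its similarity to zebrafish roraa, but the catalogue records the species as human, and the match most likely reflects conservation of the domain. The dual His/GST tag allows affinity purification on nickel or glutathione resins.

An fd terminator sits immediately after the insert. Beyond it lie fragments of M13 gene III, a tetracycline-resistance remnant and a partial tet promoter. These appear to be leftovers from a phage-display phagemid ancestor and are not annotated as part of the fusion protein. The plasmid belongs to a set of domain expression constructs associated with a large-scale survey of peptide ligands for recognition modules.
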