Features (pLannotate 1.2.2; 21 found; start..end, strand, type, name):
      1..29      +  promoter       tac promoter: strong E. coli promoter; hybrid between the trp and lac UV5 promoters
     37..53      +  protein_bind   lac operator: The lac repressor binds to the lac operator to inhibit transcription in E. coli. This inhibition can be relieved by adding lactose or isopropyl-β-D-thiogalactopyranoside (IPTG). lac repressor encoded by lacI
    138..155     +  CDS            6xHis: 6xHis affinity tag
    171..824     +  CDS            GST26_SCHJA: Experimental evidence at protein level: Swiss-Prot protein existence level 1. GST isoenzymes appear to play a central role in the parasite detoxification system. Other functions are also suspected including a role in increasing the solubility of haematin in the parasite gut. From Schistosoma japonicum (Blood fluke).
    861..1682    +  CDS            roraa (fragment): RORAA_DANRE - Also known as rora2 From Danio rerio (Zebrafish) (Brachydanio rerio).
   1698..1745    +  terminator     fd terminator (sequence withheld): central terminator from bacteriophage fd (Otsuka and Kunisawa, 1982)
   1750..1962    +  CDS            M13 gene III (fragment) (sequence partly withheld): pIII; III; minor coat protein
   1977..2447    +  CDS            M13 gene III (fragment) (sequence partly withheld): pIII; III; minor coat protein
   2469..2539    +  CDS            TcR (fragment): tetracycline efflux protein; tet; confers resistance to tetracycline
   2781..3161    -  CDS            YPB1_ECOLX: Protein predicted: Swiss-Prot protein existence level 4. From Escherichia coli.
   3178..3329    +  CDS            rop (fragment): Rop protein, which maintains plasmids at low copy number; rop
   3365..3793    -  rep_origin     f1 ori (sequence partly withheld): f1 bacteriophage origin of replication; arrow indicates direction of (+) strand synthesis
   3802..3841    +  CDS            rop (fragment): Rop protein, which maintains plasmids at low copy number; rop
   3943..4083    +  misc_feature   bom: basis of mobility region from pBR322
   4269..4856    -  rep_origin     ori: high-copy-number ColE1/pMB1/pBR322/pUC origin of replication
   5027..5887    -  CDS            AmpR: β-lactamase; bla; confers resistance to ampicillin, carbenicillin, and related antibiotics
   5888..5992    -  promoter       AmpR promoter: bla
   6101..6178    +  promoter       lacIq promoter: lacI (mutant); In the lacIq allele, a single base change in the promoter boosts expression of the lacI gene about 10-fold.
   6179..7261    +  CDS            lacI: lac repressor; lacI; The lac repressor binds to the lac operator to inhibit transcription in E. coli. This inhibition can be relieved by adding lactose or isopropyl-β-D-thiogalactopyranoside (IPTG).
   7274..7295    +  protein_bind   CAP binding site: CAP binding activates transcription in the presence of cAMP. E. coli catabolite activator protein
   7314..7331    +  promoter       tet promoter (fragment): E. coli promoter for tetracycline efflux protein gene
>Addgene plasmid #109957 | pHH0103_RORA_Hormone-recep | addgene full sequence | sequence record 215476 | Addgene NGS Result
TTGACAATTAATCATCGGCTCGTATAATGTGTGGAATTGTGAGCGGATAACAATTTCACACAGGAAACAG
CCAGTCCGTTTAGGTGTTTTCACGAGCACTTCACCAACAAGGACCATAGATTATGAAAATCGAAGAACAC
CATCACCATCACCATTCCAGCGGTAAGCTTATGTCCCCTATACTAGGTTATTGGAAAATTAAGGGCCTTG
TGCAACCCACTCGACTTCTTTTGGAATATCTTGAAGAAAAATATGAAGAGCATTTGTATGAGCGCGATGA
AGGTGATAAATGGCGAAACAAAAAGTTTGAATTGGGTTTGGAGTTTCCCAATCTTCCTTATTATATTGAT
GGTGATGTTAAATTAACACAGTCTATGGCCATCATACGTTATATAGCTGACAAGCACAACATGTTGGGTG
GTTGTCCAAAAGAGCGTGCAGAGATTTCAATGCTTGAAGGAGCGGTTTTGGATATTAGATACGGTGTTTC
GAGAATTGCATATAGTAAAGACTTTGAAACTCTCAAAGTTGATTTTCTTAGCAAGCTACCTGAAATGCTG
AAAATGTTCGAAGATCGTTTATGTCATAAAACATATTTAAATGGTGATCATGTAACCCATCCTGACTTCA
TGTTGTATGACGCTCTTGATGTTGTTTTATACATGGACCCAATGTGCCTGGATGCGTTCCCAAAATTAGT
TTGTTTTAAAAAACGTATTGAAGCTATCCCACAAATTGATAAGTACTTGAAATCCAGCAAGTATATAGCA
TGGCCTTTGCAGGGCTGGCAAGCCACGTTTGGTGGTGGCGACCATCCTCCAAAATCGGATCTGGAAGTTC
TGTTCCAGGGGCCCCTGTCCAGCGGTCTGGTTCCGCGTGGTTCCGGTACCGCGGCCCAGCCGGCCAGTCC
GACCGTTAGCATGGCAGAACTGGAACATCTGGCACAGAATATTAGCAAAAGCCATCTGGAAACCTGTCAG
TATCTGCGTGAAGAACTGCAGCAGATTACCTGGCAGACCTTTCTGCAAGAAGAAATCGAAAACTACCAGA
ACAAACAGCGTGAAGTTATGTGGCAGCTGTGTGCAATCAAAATTACCGAAGCAATTCAGTACGTTGTGGA
ATTTGCCAAACGCATTGATGGTTTTATGGAACTGTGTCAGAATGATCAGATTGTTCTGCTGAAAGCAGGT
AGCCTGGAAGTTGTTTTTATTCGTATGTGTCGTGCATTCGACAGCCAGAATAACACCGTTTATTTCGATG
GTAAATATGCCTCACCGGATGTGTTTAAAAGCCTGGGTTGTGAAGATTTTATCAGCTTTGTGTTTGAGTT
CGGCAAAAGTCTGTGTAGCATGCATCTGACCGAAGATGAAATTGCACTGTTTAGCGCATTTGTGCTGATG
AGCGCAGATCGTAGCTGGTTACAAGAAAAAGTGAAGATCGAAAAGCTGCAGCAAAAAATTCAGCTGGCCC
TGCAGCATGTACTGCAGAAAAATCATCGTGAAGATGGTATTCTGACCAAACTGATTTGTAAAGTTAGCAC
CCTGCGTGCACTGTGTGGTCGTCATACCGAAAAACTGATGGCATTTAAAGCGATTTATCCGGACATTGTG
CGTCTGCATTTTCCGCCTCTGTATAAAGAACTGTTTACCAGCGAATTTGAACCGGCAATGCAGATCGATG
GTGCGGCCGCATA
[142 nt withheld, positions 1694-1835]
C
[98 nt withheld, positions 1837-1934]
AGTTTGTACTGGTGACGAAACTCAGTGTCTAGCTAGAGTGGC
[149 nt withheld, positions 1977-2125]
T
[41 nt withheld, positions 2127-2167]
T
[62 nt withheld, positions 2169-2230]
A
[35 nt withheld, positions 2232-2266]
CCTCCCTCAATCGGTTGAATGTCGCCCTTTTGTCTTTGGCGCTGGTAAACCATATGAA
[86 nt withheld, positions 2325-2410]
T
[54 nt withheld, positions 2412-2465]
CTAGCGCCGCCCTATACCTTGTCTGCCTCCCCGCGTTGCGTCGCGGTGCATGGAGCCGGGCCACCTCGAC
CTGAATGGAAGCCGGCGGCACCTCGCTAACGGATTCACCACTCCAAGAATTGGAGCCAATCAATTCTTGC
GGAGAACTGTGAATGCGCAAACCAACCCTTGGCAGAACATATCCATCGCGTCCGCCATCTCCAGCAGCCG
CACGCGGCGCATCTCGGGCAGCGTTGGGTCCTGGCCACGGGTGCGCATGATCGTGCTCCTGTCGTTGAGG
ACCCGGCTAGGCTGGCGGGGTTGCCTTACTGGTTAGCAGAATGAATCACCGATACGCGAGCGAACGTGAA
GCGACTGCTGCTGCAAAACGTCTGCGACCTGAGCAACAACATGAATGGTCTTCGGTTTCCGTGTTTCGTA
AAGTCTGGAAACGCGGAAGTCAGCGCCCTGCACCATTATGTTCCGGATCTGCATCGCAGGATGCTGCTGG
CTACCCTGTGGAACACCTACATCTGTATTAACGAAGCGCTGGCATTGACCCTGAGTGATTTTTCTCTGGT
CCCGCCGCATCCATACCGCCAGTTGTTTACCCTCACAACGTTCCAGTAACCGGGCATGTTCATCATCAGT
AACCCGTATCGTGAGCATCCTCTCTCGTTTCATCGGTATCATTACCCCCATGAACAGAAATCCCCCTTAC
ACGGAGGCATCAGTGACCAAACAGGAAAAAACCGCCCTTAACATGGCCCGCTTTATCAGAAGCCAGACAT
TAACGCTTCTGGAGAAACTCAACGAGCTGGACGCGGATGAACAGGCAGACATCTGTGAATCGCTTCACGA
CCACGCTGATGAGCTTTACCGCAGGATCCGCGAAATTGTAAGCGTTAATATTTTGTTAAAATTCGCGTTA
AATTTTTGTTAAATCAGCTCATTTTTTAACCAATAGGCCGAAATCGGCAAAATCCCTTATAAATCAAAAG
AATAGACCGAGATAGGGT
[37 nt withheld, positions 3464-3500]
AAAGAACGTGGACTCCAACGTCAAAGG
[49 nt withheld, positions 3528-3576]
T
[91 nt withheld, positions 3578-3668]
G
[124 nt withheld, positions 3670-3793]
CGCGGATCCTGCCTCGCGCGTTTCGGTGATGACGGTGAAAACCTCTGACACATGCAGCTCCCGGAGACGG
TCACAGCTTGTCTGTAAGCGGATGCCGGGAGCAGACAAGCCCGTCAGGGCGCGTCAGCGGGTGTTGGCGG
GTGTCGGGGCGCAGCCATGACCCAGTCACGTAGCGATAGCGGAGTGTATACTGGCTTAACTATGCGGCAT
CAGAGCAGATTGTACTGAGAGTGCACCATATGCGGTGTGAAATACCGCACAGATGCGTAAGGAGAAAATA
CCGCATCAGGCGCTCTTCCGCTTCCTCGCTCACTGACTCGCTGCGCTCGGTCGTTCGGCTGCGGCGAGCG
GTATCAGCTCACTCAAAGGCGGTAATACGGTTATCCACAGAATCAGGGGATAACGCAGGAAAGAACATGT
GAGCAAAAGGCCAGCAAAAGGCCAGGAACCGTAAAAAGGCCGCGTTGCTGGCGTTTTTCCATAGGCTCCG
CCCCCCTGACGAGCATCACAAAAATCGACGCTCAAGTCAGAGGTGGCGAAACCCGACAGGACTATAAAGA
TACCAGGGTTTCCCCCTGGAAGCTCCCTCGTGCGCTCTCCTGTTCCGACCCTGCCGCTTACCGGATACCT
GTCCGCCTTTCTCCCTTCGGGAAGCGTGGCGCTTTCTCATAGCTCACGCTGTAGGTATCTCAGTTCGGTG
TAGGTCGTTCGCTCCAAGCTGGGCTGTGTGCACGAACCCCCCGTTCAGCCCGACCGCTGCGCCTTATCCG
GTAACTATCGTCTTGAGTCCAACCCGGTAAGACACGACTTATCGCCACTGGCAGCAGCCACTGGTAACAG
GATTAGCAGAGCGAGGTATGTAGGCGGTGCTACAGAGTTCTTGAAGTGGTGGCCTAACTACGGCTACACT
AGAAGGACAGTATTTGGTATCTGCGCTCTGCTGAAGCCAGTTACCTTCGGAAAAAGAGTTGGTAGCTCTT
GATCCGGCAAACAAACCACCGCTGGTAGCGGTGGTTTTTTTGTTTGCAAGCAGCAGATTACGCGCAGAAA
AAAAGGATCTCAAGAAGATCCTTTGATCTTTTCTACGGGGTCTGACGCTCAGTGGAACGAAAACTCACGT
TAAGGGATTTTGGTCATGAGATTATCAAAAAGGATCTTCACCTAGATCCTTTTAAATTAAAAATGAAGTT
TTAAATCAATCTAAAGTATATATGAGTAAACTTGGTCTGACAGTTACCAATGCTTAATCAGTGAGGCACC
TATCTCAGCGATCTGTCTATTTCGTTCATCCATAGTTGCCTGACTCCCCGTCGTGTAGATAACTACGATA
CGGGAGGGCTTACCATCTGGCCCCAGTGCTGCAATGATACCGCGAGACCCACGCTCACCGGCTCCAGATT
TATCAGCAATAAACCAGCCAGCCGGAAGGGCCGAGCGCAGAAGTGGTCCTGCAACTTTATCCGCCTCCAT
CCAGTCTATTAATTGTTGCCGGGAAGCTAGAGTAAGTAGTTCGCCAGTTAATAGTTTGCGCAACGTTGTT
GCCATTGCTGCAGGCATCGTGGTGTCACGCTCGTCGTTTGGTATGGCTTCATTCAGCTCCGGTTCCCAAC
GATCAAGGCGAGTTACATGATCCCCCATGTTGTGCAAAAAAGCGGTTAGCTCCTTCGGTCCTCCGATCGT
TGTCAGAAGTAAGTTGGCCGCAGTGTTATCACTCATGGTTATGGCAGCACTGCATAATTCTCTTACTGTC
ATGCCATCCGTAAGATGCTTTTCTGTGACTGGTGAGTACTCAACCAAGTCATTCTGAGAATAGTGTATGC
GGCGACCGAGTTGCTCTTGCCCGGCGTCAACACGGGATAATACCGCGCCACATAGCAGAACTTTAAAAGT
GCTCATCATTGGAAAACGTTCTTCGGGGCGAAAACTCTCAAGGATCTTACCGCTGTTGAGATCCAGTTCG
ATGTAACCCACTCGTGCACCCAACTGATCTTCAGCATCTTTTACTTTCACCAGCGTTTCTGGGTGAGCAA
AAACAGGAAGGCAAAATGCCGCAAAAAAGGGAATAAGGGCGACACGGAAATGTTGAATACTCATACTCTT
CCTTTTTCAATATTATTGAAGCATTTATCAGGGTTATTGTCTCATGAGCGGATACATATTTGAATGTATT
TAGAAAAATAAACAAATAGGGGTTCCGCGCACATTTCCCCGAAAAGTGCCACCTGACGTCTAAGAAACCA
TTATTATCATGACATTAACCTATAAAAATAGGCGTATCACGAGGCCCTTTCGTCTTCAAGAATTCCCGAC
ACCATCGAATGGTGCAAAACCTTTCGCGGTATGGCATGATAGCGCCCGGAAGAGAGTCAATTCAGGGTGG
TGAATGTGAAACCAGTAACGTTATACGATGTCGCAGAGTATGCCGGTGTCTCTTATCAGACCGTTTCCCG
CGTGGTGAACCAGGCCAGCCACGTTTCTGCGAAAACGCGGGAAAAAGTGGAAGCGGCGATGGCGGAGCTG
AATTACATTCCCAACCGCGTGGCACAACAACTGGCGGGCAAACAGTCGTTGCTGATTGGCGTTGCCACCT
CCAGTCTGGCCCTGCACGCGCCGTCGCAAATTGTCGCGGCGATTAAATCTCGCGCCGATCAACTGGGTGC
CAGCGTGGTGGTGTCGATGGTAGAACGAAGCGGCGTCGAAGCCTGTAAAGCGGCGGTGCACAATCTTCTC
GCGCAACGCGTCAGTGGGCTGATCATTAACTATCCGCTGGATGACCAGGATGCCATTGCTGTGGAAGCTG
CCTGCACTAATGTTCCGGCGTTATTTCTTGATGTCTCTGACCAGACACCCATCAACAGTATTATTTTCTC
CCATGAAGACGGTACGCGACTGGGCGTGGAGCATCTGGTCGCATTGGGTCACCAGCAAATCGCGCTGTTA
GCGGGCCCATTAAGTTCTGTCTCGGCGCGTCTGCGTCTGGCTGGCTGGCATAAATATCTCACTCGCAATC
AAATTCAGCCGATAGCGGAACGGGAAGGCGACTGGAGTGCCATGTCCGGTTTTCAACAAACCATGCAAAT
GCTGAATGAGGGCATCGTTCCCACTGCGATGCTGGTTGCCAACGATCAGATGGCGCTGGGCGCAATGCGC
GCCATTACCGAGTCCGGGCTGCGCGTTGGTGCGGATATCTCGGTAGTGGGATACGACGATACCGAAGACA
GCTCATGTTATATCCCGCCGTTAACCACCATCAAACAGGATTTTCGCCTGCTGGGGCAAACCAGCGTGGA
CCGCTTGCTGCAACTCTCTCAGGGCCAGGCGGTGAAGGGCAATCAGCTGTTGCCCGTCTCACTGGTGAAA
AGAAAAACCACCCTGGCGCCCAATACGCAAACCGCCTCTCCCCGCGCGTTGGCCGATTCATTAATGCAGC
TGGCACGACAGGTTTCCCGACTGGAAAGCGGGCAGTGAGCGCAACGCAATTAATGTAAGTTAGCTCACTC
ATTAGGCACAATTCTCATGTTTGACAGCTTATCATCGACTGCACGGTGCACCAATGCTTCTGGCGTCAGG
CAGCCATCGGAAGCTGTGGTATGGCTGTGCAGGTCGTAAATCACTGCATAATTCGTGTCGCTCAAGGCGC
ACTCCCGTTCTGGATAATGTTTTTTGCGCCGACATCATAACGGTTCTGGCAAATATTCTGAAATGAGCTG
